Addgene plasmid #168497: pCDNA3_dPKA-CAT1N17-mVenus
Purpose: Mammalian expression of the N-terminal 17 residues of Drosophila PKA catalytic subunit 1 C-terminally tagged by monomeric Venus.
Depositing lab: Haining Zhong. Depositing organization: Oregon Health & Science University. Publication: Myristoylation alone is sufficient for PKA catalytic subunits to associate with the plasma membrane to regulate neuronal functions. Xiong WH, Qin M, Zhong H. Proc Natl Acad Sci U S A. 2021 Apr 13;118(15). pii: 2021658118. doi: 10.1073/pnas.2021658118. PubMed 33876760.
Backbone
  Vector backbone: pcDNA3
  Backbone size w/o insert (bp): 5400
  Vector type: Mammalian Expression
Growth in bacteria
  Bacterial resistance: Ampicillin, 100 μg/mL
  Growth temperature: 37°C
  Growth strain: DH5alpha
  Copy number: High Copy
Gene/Insert
  Gene/Insert name: N-terminal 17 residues of Drosophila PKA catalytic subunit 1 C-terminally tagged by monomeric Venus
Terms and licenses: Academic/Nonprofit Terms; Industry Terms: Not Available to Industry
How to cite: pCDNA3_dPKA-CAT1N17-mVenus was a gift from Haining Zhong (Addgene plasmid # 168497 ; http://n2t.net/addgene:168497 ; RRID:Addgene_168497)
