[The description below was written by a language model from this plasmid's Addgene catalogue record and pLannotate feature annotations shown in this document.]
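Description:
pCDNA3_dPKA-CAT1N17-mVenus is a mammalian expression plasmid built on the pcDNA3 backbone, with a sequenced length of about 6.2 kb. It is propagated in E. coli through a high-copy ColE1/pUC-type origin and selected with ampicillin via the β-lactamase gene and its native promoter. An f1 origin is also present, permitting single-stranded DNA production. For selection in mammalian cells, the backbone carries a neomycin phosphotransferase gene driven by the SV40 enhancer/early promoter and terminated by an SV40 polyadenylation signal, which allows G418 selection of stable transfectants. Several short annotated fragments (bom, HIV-1 LTR, ble, lacI and lac promoter/operator pieces) appear to be backbone remnants or partial similarity matches rather than functional modules.

The expression cassette consists of the human cytomegalovirus immediate early enhancer and promoter, followed by the insert and a bovine growth hormone polyadenylation signal. T7 and SP6 promoters flank the cloning region. The insert encodes the first 17 N-terminal residues of Drosophila PKA catalytic subunit 1 fused at its C terminus to mVenus, the monomeric A206K variant of the yellow fluorescent protein Venus. The feature table annotates only the mVenus portion. The short PKA peptide is not separately annotated and presumably lies in the unannotated stretch just upstream of mVenus.

According to the associated publication title, the work addresses whether myristoylation alone suffices for PKA catalytic subunits to associate with the plasma membrane. This construct would therefore let the localization conferred by the N-terminal segment alone be imaged by fluorescence in transfected mammalian cells.
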