Features (pLannotate 1.2.2; 21 found; start..end, strand, type, name):
     28..80      -  misc_feature   bom (fragment): basis of mobility region from pBR322
    235..614     +  enhancer       CMV enhancer: human cytomegalovirus immediate early enhancer
    615..818     +  promoter       CMV promoter: human cytomegalovirus (CMV) immediate early promoter
    814..847     +  LTR            5' LTR (truncated) (fragment): truncated 5' long terminal repeat (LTR) from HIV-1
    863..881     +  promoter       T7 promoter: promoter for bacteriophage T7 RNA polymerase
    992..1707    +  CDS            mVenus (fragment): Venus YFP with monomerizing A206K mutation (Nagai et al., 2002; Kremers et al., 2006) mammalian codon-optimized
   1744..1762    -  promoter       SP6 promoter: promoter for bacteriophage SP6 RNA polymerase
   1788..2012    +  polyA_signal   bGH poly(A) signal: bovine growth hormone polyadenylation signal
   2016..2037    +  promoter       SV40 promoter (fragment): SV40 enhancer and early promoter
   2058..2486    +  rep_origin     f1 ori (sequence partly withheld): f1 bacteriophage origin of replication; arrow indicates direction of (+) strand synthesis
   2500..2829    +  promoter       SV40 promoter: SV40 enhancer and early promoter
   2896..3687    +  CDS            neo: KKA2_KLEPN - Also known as kan, nptII. Experimental evidence at protein level: Swiss-Prot protein existence level 1. Resistance to kanamycin, neomycin, paromomycin, ribostamycin, butirosin and gentamicin B. From Klebsiella pneumoniae.
   3711..3869    +  CDS            ble (fragment): BLE_KLEPN - Experimental evidence at protein level: Swiss-Prot protein existence level 1. Binding protein with a strong affinity to the bleomycin family of antibiotics. Binds to CL990; an antimitotic-antibiotic compound. From Klebsiella pneumoniae.
   3864..3985    +  polyA_signal   SV40 poly(A) signal: SV40 polyadenylation signal
   4058..4074    -  protein_bind   lac operator: The lac repressor binds to the lac operator to inhibit transcription in E. coli. This inhibition can be relieved by adding lactose or isopropyl-β-D-thiogalactopyranoside (IPTG). lac repressor encoded by lacI
   4082..4112    -  promoter       lac promoter: promoter for the E. coli lac operon
   4127..4148    -  protein_bind   CAP binding site: CAP binding activates transcription in the presence of cAMP. E. coli catabolite activator protein
   4161..4253    -  CDS            lacI (fragment): lac repressor; lacI; The lac repressor binds to the lac operator to inhibit transcription in E. coli. This inhibition can be relieved by adding lactose or isopropyl-β-D-thiogalactopyranoside (IPTG).
   4436..5024    -  rep_origin     ori: high-copy-number ColE1/pMB1/pBR322/pUC origin of replication
   5195..6055    -  CDS            AmpR: β-lactamase; bla; confers resistance to ampicillin, carbenicillin, and related antibiotics
   6056..6160    -  promoter       AmpR promoter: bla
>Addgene plasmid #168497 | pCDNA3_dPKA-CAT1N17-mVenus | addgene full sequence | sequence record 332634 | Addgene NGS Result
GACGGATCGGGAGATCTCCCGATCCCCTATGGTGCACTCTCAGTACAATCTGCTCTGATGCCGCATAGTT
AAGCCAGTATCTGCTCCCTGCTTGTGTGTTGGAGGTCGCTGAGTAGTGCGCGAGCAAAATTTAAGCTACA
ACAAGGCAAGGCTTGACCGACAATTGCATGAAGAATCTGCTTAGGGTTAGGCGTTTTGCGCTGCTTCGCG
ATGTACGGGCCAGATATACGCGTTGACATTGATTATTGACTAGTTATTAATAGTAATCAATTACGGGGTC
ATTAGTTCATAGCCCATATATGGAGTTCCGCGTTACATAACTTACGGTAAATGGCCCGCCTGGCTGACCG
CCCAACGACCCCCGCCCATTGACGTCAATAATGACGTATGTTCCCATAGTAACGCCAATAGGGACTTTCC
ATTGACGTCAATGGGTGGAGTATTTACGGTAAACTGCCCACTTGGCAGTACATCAAGTGTATCATATGCC
AAGTACGCCCCCTATTGACGTCAATGACGGTAAATGGCCCGCCTGGCATTATGCCCAGTACATGACCTTA
TGGGACTTTCCTACTTGGCAGTACATCTACGTATTAGTCATCGCTATTACCATGGTGATGCGGTTTTGGC
AGTACATCAATGGGCGTGGATAGCGGTTTGACTCACGGGGATTTCCAAGTCTCCACCCCATTGACGTCAA
TGGGAGTTTGTTTTGGCACCAAAATCAACGGGACTTTCCAAAATGTCGTAACAACTCCGCCCCATTGACG
CAAATGGGCGGTAGGCGTGTACGGTGGGAGGTCTATATAAGCAGAGCTCTCTGGCTAACTAGAGAACCCA
CTGCTTACTGGCTTATCGAAATTAATACGACTCACTATAGGGAGACCCAAGCTTGCGGCCGCTACCATGG
GCAACAACGCCACCACGTCGAATAAGAAGGTCGATGCCGCCGAGACCATCGATTATGATGTTCCTGATTA
TGCAAGCTTAATGAGCAAGGGCGAGGAGCTGTTCACCGGGGTGGTGCCCATCCTGGTCGAGCTGGACGGC
GACGTAAACGGCCACAAGTTCAGCGTGTCCGGCGAGGGCGAGGGCGATGCCACCTACGGCAAGCTGACCC
TGAAGCTGATCTGCACCACCGGCAAGCTGCCCGTGCCCTGGCCCACCCTCGTGACCACCCTGGGCTACGG
CCTGCAGTGCTTCGCCCGCTACCCCGACCACATGAAGCAGCACGACTTCTTCAAGTCCGCCATGCCCGAA
GGCTACGTCCAGGAGCGCACCATCTTCTTCAAGGACGACGGCAACTACAAGACCCGCGCCGAGGTGAAGT
TCGAGGGCGACACCCTGGTGAACCGCATCGAGCTGAAGGGCATCGACTTCAAGGAGGACGGCAACATCCT
GGGGCACAAGCTGGAGTACAACTACAACAGCCACAACGTCTATATCACCGCCGACAAGCAGAAGAACGGC
ATCAAGGCCAACTTCAAGATCCGCCACAACATCGAGGACGGCGGCGTGCAGCTCGCCGACCACTACCAGC
AGAACACCCCCATCGGCGACGGCCCCGTGCTGCTGCCCGACAACCACTACCTGAGCTACCAGTCCAAGCT
GAGCAAAGACCCCAACGAGAAGCGCGATCACATGGTCCTGCTGGAGTTCGTGACCGCCGCCGGGATCACT
CTCGGCATGGACGAGCTGTACAAGTAAGAATTCAAGGCCTCTCGAGCCTCTAGAGGGCCCTATTCTATAG
TGTCACCTAAATGCTAGAGCTCGCTGATCAGCCTCGACTGTGCCTTCTAGTTGCCAGCCATCTGTTGTTT
GCCCCTCCCCCGTGCCTTCCTTGACCCTGGAAGGTGCCACTCCCACTGTCCTTTCCTAATAAAATGAGGA
AATTGCATCGCATTGTCTGAGTAGGTGTCATTCTATTCTGGGGGGTGGGGTGGGGCAGGACAGCAAGGGG
GAGGATTGGGAAGACAATAGCAGGCATGCTGGGGATGCGGTGGGCTCTATGGCTTCTGAGGCGGAAAGAA
CCAGCTGGGGCTCTAGGGGGTATCCCC
[124 nt withheld, positions 2058-2181]
C
[91 nt withheld, positions 2183-2273]
A
[49 nt withheld, positions 2275-2323]
CCTTTGACGTTGGAGTCCACGTTCTTT
[37 nt withheld, positions 2351-2387]
ACCCTATCTCGGTCTATTCTTTTGATTTATAAGGGATTTTGCCGATTTCGGCCTATTGGTTAAAAAATGA
GCTGATTTAACAAAAATTTAACGCGAATTAATTCTGTGGAATGTGTGTCAGTTAGGGTGTGGAAAGTCCC
CAGGCTCCCCAGCAGGCAGAAGTATGCAAAGCATGCATCTCAATTAGTCAGCAACCAGGTGTGGAAAGTC
CCCAGGCTCCCCAGCAGGCAGAAGTATGCAAAGCATGCATCTCAATTAGTCAGCAACCATAGTCCCGCCC
CTAACTCCGCCCATCCCGCCCCTAACTCCGCCCAGTTCCGCCCATTCTCCGCCCCATGGCTGACTAATTT
TTTTTATTTATGCAGAGGCCGAGGCCGCCTCTGCCTCTGAGCTATTCCAGAAGTAGTGAGGAGGCTTTTT
TGGAGGCCTAGGCTTTTGCAAAAAGCTCCCGGGAGCTTGTATATCCATTTTCGGATCTGATCAAGAGACA
GGATGAGGATCGTTTCGCATGATTGAACAAGATGGATTGCACGCAGGTTCTCCGGCCGCTTGGGTGGAGA
GGCTATTCGGCTATGACTGGGCACAACAGACAATCGGCTGCTCTGATGCCGCCGTGTTCCGGCTGTCAGC
GCAGGGGCGCCCGGTTCTTTTTGTCAAGACCGACCTGTCCGGTGCCCTGAATGAACTGCAGGACGAGGCA
GCGCGGCTATCGTGGCTGGCCACGACGGGCGTTCCTTGCGCAGCTGTGCTCGACGTTGTCACTGAAGCGG
GAAGGGACTGGCTGCTATTGGGCGAAGTGCCGGGGCAGGATCTCCTGTCATCTCACCTTGCTCCTGCCGA
GAAAGTATCCATCATGGCTGATGCAATGCGGCGGCTGCATACGCTTGATCCGGCTACCTGCCCATTCGAC
CACCAAGCGAAACATCGCATCGAGCGAGCACGTACTCGGATGGAAGCCGGTCTTGTCGATCAGGATGATC
TGGACGAAGAGCATCAGGGGCTCGCGCCAGCCGAACTGTTCGCCAGGCTCAAGGCGCGCATGCCCGACGG
CGAGGATCTCGTCGTGACCCATGGCGATGCCTGCTTGCCGAATATCATGGTGGAAAATGGCCGCTTTTCT
GGATTCATCGACTGTGGCCGGCTGGGTGTGGCGGACCGCTATCAGGACATAGCGTTGGCTACCCGTGATA
TTGCTGAAGAGCTTGGCGGCGAATGGGCTGACCGCTTCCTCGTGCTTTACGGTATCGCCGCTCCCGATTC
GCAGCGCATCGCCTTCTATCGCCTTCTTGACGAGTTCTTCTGAGCGGGACTCTGGGGTTCGAAATGACCG
ACCAAGCGACGCCCAACCTGCCATCACGAGATTTCGATTCCACCGCCGCCTTCTATGAAAGGTTGGGCTT
CGGAATCGTTTTCCGGGACGCCGGCTGGATGATCCTCCAGCGCGGGGATCTCATGCTGGAGTTCTTCGCC
CACCCCAACTTGTTTATTGCAGCTTATAATGGTTACAAATAAAGCAATAGCATCACAAATTTCACAAATA
AAGCATTTTTTTCACTGCATTCTAGTTGTGGTTTGTCCAAACTCATCAATGTATCTTATCATGTCTGTAT
ACCGTCGACCTCTAGCTAGAGCTTGGCGTAATCATGGTCATAGCTGTTTCCTGTGTGAAATTGTTATCCG
CTCACAATTCCACACAACATACGAGCCGGAAGCATAAAGTGTAAAGCCTGGGGTGCCTAATGAGTGAGCT
AACTCACATTAATTGCGTTGCGCTCACTGCCCGCTTTCCAGTCGGGAAACCTGTCGTGCCAGCTGCATTA
ATGAATCGGCCAACGCGCGGGGAGAGGCGGTTTGCGTATTGGGCGCTCTTCCGCTTCCTCGCTCACTGAC
TCGCTGCGCTCGGTCGTTCGGCTGCGGCGAGCGGTATCAGCTCACTCAAAGGCGGTAATACGGTTATCCA
CAGAATCAGGGGATAACGCAGGAAAGAACATGTGAGCAAAAGGCCAGCAAAAGGCCAGGAACCGTAAAAA
GGCCGCGTTGCTGGCGTTTTTCCATAGGCTCCGCCCCCCTGACGAGCATCACAAAAATCGACGCTCAAGT
CAGAGGTGGCGAAACCCGACAGGACTATAAAGATACCAGGCGTTTCCCCCTGGAAGCTCCCTCGTGCGCT
CTCCTGTTCCGACCCTGCCGCTTACCGGATACCTGTCCGCCTTTCTCCCTTCGGGAAGCGTGGCGCTTTC
TCATAGCTCACGCTGTAGGTATCTCAGTTCGGTGTAGGTCGTTCGCTCCAAGCTGGGCTGTGTGCACGAA
CCCCCCGTTCAGCCCGACCGCTGCGCCTTATCCGGTAACTATCGTCTTGAGTCCAACCCGGTAAGACACG
ACTTATCGCCACTGGCAGCAGCCACTGGTAACAGGATTAGCAGAGCGAGGTATGTAGGCGGTGCTACAGA
GTTCTTGAAGTGGTGGCCTAACTACGGCTACACTAGAAGAACAGTATTTGGTATCTGCGCTCTGCTGAAG
CCAGTTACCTTCGGAAAAAGAGTTGGTAGCTCTTGATCCGGCAAACAAACCACCGCTGGTAGCGGTGGTT
TTTTTGTTTGCAAGCAGCAGATTACGCGCAGAAAAAAAGGATCTCAAGAAGATCCTTTGATCTTTTCTAC
GGGGTCTGACGCTCAGTGGAACGAAAACTCACGTTAAGGGATTTTGGTCATGAGATTATCAAAAAGGATC
TTCACCTAGATCCTTTTAAATTAAAAATGAAGTTTTAAATCAATCTAAAGTATATATGAGTAAACTTGGT
CTGACAGTTACCAATGCTTAATCAGTGAGGCACCTATCTCAGCGATCTGTCTATTTCGTTCATCCATAGT
TGCCTGACTCCCCGTCGTGTAGATAACTACGATACGGGAGGGCTTACCATCTGGCCCCAGTGCTGCAATG
ATACCGCGAGACCCACGCTCACCGGCTCCAGATTTATCAGCAATAAACCAGCCAGCCGGAAGGGCCGAGC
GCAGAAGTGGTCCTGCAACTTTATCCGCCTCCATCCAGTCTATTAATTGTTGCCGGGAAGCTAGAGTAAG
TAGTTCGCCAGTTAATAGTTTGCGCAACGTTGTTGCCATTGCTACAGGCATCGTGGTGTCACGCTCGTCG
TTTGGTATGGCTTCATTCAGCTCCGGTTCCCAACGATCAAGGCGAGTTACATGATCCCCCATGTTGTGCA
AAAAAGCGGTTAGCTCCTTCGGTCCTCCGATCGTTGTCAGAAGTAAGTTGGCCGCAGTGTTATCACTCAT
GGTTATGGCAGCACTGCATAATTCTCTTACTGTCATGCCATCCGTAAGATGCTTTTCTGTGACTGGTGAG
TACTCAACCAAGTCATTCTGAGAATAGTGTATGCGGCGACCGAGTTGCTCTTGCCCGGCGTCAATACGGG
ATAATACCGCGCCACATAGCAGAACTTTAAAAGTGCTCATCATTGGAAAACGTTCTTCGGGGCGAAAACT
CTCAAGGATCTTACCGCTGTTGAGATCCAGTTCAATGTAACCCACTCGTGCACCCAACTGATCTTCAGCA
TCTTTTACTTTCACCAGCGTTTCTGGGTGAGCAAAAACAGGAAGGCAAAATGCCGCAAAAAAGGGAATAA
GGGCGACACGGAAATGTTGAATACTCATACTCTTCCTTTTTCAATATTATTGAAGCATTTATCAGGGTTA
TTGTCTCATGAGCGGATACATATTTGAATGTATTTAGAAAAATAAACAAATAGGGGTTCCGCGCACATTT
CCCCGAAAAGTGCCACCTGACGTC
